>Addgene plasmid #133995 | pHP051Env | addgene full sequence | sequence record 271422 | Addgene NGS Result
TTGTGTGTTGGAGGTCGCTGAGTAGTGCGCGAGCAAAATTTAAGCTACAACAAGGCAAGGCTTGACCGAC
AATTGCATGAAGAATCTGCTTAGGGTTAGGCGTTTTGCGCTGCTTCGCGATGTACGGGCCAGATATACGC
GTTGACATTGATTATTGACTAGTTATTAATAGTAATCAATTACGGGGTCATTAGTTCATAGCCCATATAT
GGAGTTCCGCGTTACATAACTTACGGTAAATGGCCCGCCTGGCTGACCGCCCAACGACCCCCGCCCATTG
ACGTCAATAATGACGTATGTTCCCATAGTAACGCCAATAGGGACTTTCCATTGACGTCAATGGGTGGAGT
ATTTACGGTAAACTGCCCACTTGGCAGTACATCAAGTGTATCATATGCCAAGTACGCCCCCTATTGACGT
CAATGACGGTAAATGGCCCGCCTGGCATTATGCCCAGTACATGACCTTATGGGACTTTCCTACTTGGCAG
TACATCTACGTATTAGTCATCGCTATTACCATGGTGATGCGGTTTTGGCAGTACATCAATGGGCGTGGAT
AGCGGTTTGACTCACGGGGATTTCCAAGTCTCCACCCCATTGACGTCAATGGGAGTTTGTTTTGGCACCA
AAATCAACGGGACTTTCCAAAATGTCGTAACAACTCCGCCCCATTGACGCAAATGGGCGGTAGGCGTGTA
CGGTGGGAGGTCTATATAAGCAGAGCTCTCTGGCTAACTAGAGAACCCACTGCTTACTGGCTTATCGAAA
TTAATACGACTCACTATAGGGAGACCCAAGCTGGCTAGTTAAGCTTGGTACCGAGCTCGGATCCAGTACC
CTTCACCGATCAAGCTTTAGGCATCTCCTATGGCAGGAAGAAGCGGAGACAGCGACGAAGAACTCCTCAG
GACAGTCAGACTCATCAAGCATCTATACCAAAGCAGTAAGTAGTAAATGTAATGCTACCATTAGTAATAT
TAGCAATAGTAGCACTAGTAGTAGTAGTAATAATAGCAATAGTTGTGTGGACCATAGTAATCATAGAATA
TAGAAAATTATTAAGACAAAGAAGAATAGACAGATTAATTGATAGAATAAGAGAAAGAGCAGAAGACAGT
GGCAATGAGAGTGAAGGGGATCAGGAAGCATTGGCAGCGCTGGTGGAAATGGGGCATGATGCTCCTTGGG
ATGTTGATGATCTGTGATGCCACAGAAAAATTGTGGGTCACAGTATATTATGGGGTACCTGTGTGGAGAG
AAGCAAACGCTACTCTATTTTGTGCATCAGATGCTAAAGCATATGATACAGAGGCACACAATGTTTGGGC
TACATATGCCTGTGTACCCACAGACCCCAACCCACAAGAAGTAGTATTGGGAAATGTGACAGAAAATTTT
AATATGTGGAAAAATGACATGGTGGAACAGATGCATAAGGATATAATCAGTCTATGGGATGAAAGCCTAA
AGCCATGTGTAAAATTAACCCCACTCTGTGTTACCTTAAATTGCACCGATGATTTAAATATTACTAGTAC
CACAAATAATACTGCTGGCACCACTGGTAATAACACCACTAGGGGTAACGAAGGAGAGCTAAGAGGAGAA
ATGAAAAACTGCTCTTTCAATGTCACCACAAACATGCAAGATAAGAAGCAGAAAGAATATGCGCTTTTTT
ATAAACTGGATGTAGAACCAATAGATAATAGTAATAGGAGTTATAGGTTGATAAGTTGTAATACCTCAGT
TGTTACACAGGCCTGTCCAAAAGTAAACTTTGAGCCAATTCCCATACATTATTGTGCCCCGGCTGGTTTT
GCGATTCTAAAGTGTAATAATAAAATATTTGATGGAAAGGGACCATGTACAAATGTCAGCACAGTACAAT
GTACACATGGAATTAGGCCAGTAGTATCAACTCAGCTGCTGTTAAATGGCAGTCTAGCAGAAAAGGAGAT
AATGATTAGATCTAAAAATTTCTCGGACAATGCTGAAACCATAATAGTACAGTTGAACAAGTCTGTAGTA
ATTAATTGTATAAGACCCCACAACAATACAAGAAAAAGTATAACTTTTGGACCAGGGAGGGCATTTTATG
CAGCAGACCAAATAACAGGAGATATAAGAAAAGCACACTGTAACATTAGTGAAGCAGATTGGTATGACAC
TTTAAAACAGGTAGCTGCAAAATTAGGAGAAAAATTTAATAAAACAGCAATAGTCTTTGACAATTCCTCA
GGAGGGGACCCAGAAATTGCAATGCACAGTTTTAATTGTGGAGGAGAATTTTTCTACTGTAATACTACAC
CACTGTTTAATAAAATTTGGTTTAATAGGACTGACTGGTCTAATAATACTGCAGGGTCAAATACCACTAA
CGGCATAATTACACTCCAATGCAGGATAAAACAAATTATAAACATGTGGCAGGGAATAGGAAAAGCAATG
TATGCCCCTCCCATCAGAGGACAGATTAAATGTACATCAAACATTACAGGGCTGCTATTAACAAGAGATG
GTGGTAATCCTTCAAACGCAACCGATGAGATCTTCAGACCCATAGGGGGAAATATGAAGGACAATTGGAG
AAGTGAATTATATAAATATAAAGTAGTAAAACTTGAACCAATAGGACTGGCACCCACCAAGGCGCAGAGA
AGAGTGGTGCAGAGAGAAAAAAGAGCAGTGGGACTAGGAGCTGTGTTCCTTGGGTTCTTGGGAGCAGCAG
GAAGCACTATGGGCGCAGTGTCAATGACGCTGACGGTACAGGCCAGACAATTATTGTCTGGTATAGTGCA
ACAGCAAAGCAATTTGCTGAGGGCTATTGAGGCGCAACAACATATGTTGCAACTCACAGTCTGGGGCATC
AAGCAGCTCCAGGCGAGAATCCTGGCTGTGGAAAGATACCTAAATGATCAACAGCTCCTGGGAATTTGGG
GTTGCTCTGGGAGACACATTTGCACCACTGCTGTGCCTTGGGATACTAGTTGGAGTAATAAATCTCTGAG
TGCCATCTGGGAGAACATGACCTGGATGGAGTGGGAGAGAGAGATCAGAAATCACACAAAAACAATATAT
TCCTTAATTGAAGAATCGCAGAGCCAGCAGGAAAAGAATGAACAGGAATTATTGGAATTGGATAAGTGGG
CAAGTTTGTGGAGTTGGTTTGATATAACAAACTGGCTGTGGTATATAAGAATATTCATAATGATAGTAGG
AGGCTTAGTAGGTTTAAGAATATTTTTCACTGTACTTTCTATAGTGAATAGAGTTAGGCAGGGATACTCA
CCATTATCGTTTCAGACCCTCCTCCCAGCAGCTCCCAGGGGACCCGACAGGCCCGAAGGAATAGAAGAAG
ACGGTGGAGAAAGAAACAGAGATGGATCCGGTCCATTAGTGAATGGATTCTTAGCACTCATTTGGGTCGA
CCTGCGGAGCCTGTGCCTCTTCAGCTACCACCGCTTGAGAGACTTACTCTTGATTGCTGCGAGGATTGTG
GAACTTCTGGGACGCAGGGGGTGGGAAGCCCTCCAATATTGGTGGAACCTCCTGCAGTATTGGAGTCAGG
AACTAAAGAATAGTGCTATTAGTTTGTTTAATGCCACAGCCATAGCAGTAGCTGAAGGGACAGATAGGGG
TATAGAAATAGTGCAAAGAGCTGGTAGAGCTATTCGCAACATACCTAGAAGGATAAGACAGGGCTTAGAA
AGATCTTTGCTATAAGATGGGAGGCAAGTGGTCAAAACGTGTAACTGGATGGGGATGGCCGGCTGTAAGG
GAAAGGATGAGACGAGCTCAACCAGCAGAGCCAGCAGCAGAAGGGGTGGGAGCAGTATCTCGAGACGGAT
CCAGCTAAGGGTCAAGACAATTCTGCAGATATCCAGCACAGTGGCGGCCGCTCGAGTCTAGAGGGCCCGC
GGTTCGAAGGTAAGCCTATCCCTAACCCTCTCCTCGGTCTCGATTCTACGCGTACCGGTCATCATCACCA
TCACCATTGAGTTTAAACCCGCTGATCAGCCTCGACTGTGCCTTCTAGTTGCCAGCCATCTGTTGTTTGC
CCCTCCCCCGTGCCTTCCTTGACCCTGGAAGGTGCCACTCCCACTGTCCTTTCCTAATAAAATGAGGAAA
TTGCATCGCATTGTCTGAGTAGGTGTCATTCTATTCTGGGGGGTGGGGTGGGGCAGGACAGCAAGGGGGA
GGATTGGGAAGACAATAGCAGGCATGCTGGGGATGCGGTGGGCTCTATGGCTTCTGAGGCGGAAAGAACC
AGCTGGGGCTCTAGGGGGTATCCCC
[124 nt withheld, positions 4296-4419]
C
[91 nt withheld, positions 4421-4511]
A
[49 nt withheld, positions 4513-4561]
CCTTTGACGTTGGAGTCCACGTTCTTT
[37 nt withheld, positions 4589-4625]
ACCCTATCTCGGTCTATTCTTTTGATTTATAAGGGATTTTGCCGATTTCGGCCTATTGGTTAAAAAATGA
GCTGATTTAACAAAAATTTAACGCGAATTAATTCTGTGGAATGTGTGTCAGTTAGGGTGTGGAAAGTCCC
CAGGCTCCCCAGCAGGCAGAAGTATGCAAAGCATGCATCTCAATTAGTCAGCAACCAGGTGTGGAAAGTC
CCCAGGCTCCCCAGCAGGCAGAAGTATGCAAAGCATGCATCTCAATTAGTCAGCAACCATAGTCCCGCCC
CTAACTCCGCCCATCCCGCCCCTAACTCCGCCCAGTTCCGCCCATTCTCCGCCCCATGGCTGACTAATTT
TTTTTATTTATGCAGAGGCCGAGGCCGCCTCTGCCTCTGAGCTATTCCAGAAGTAGTGAGGAGGCTTTTT
TGGAGGCCTAGGCTTTTGCAAAAAGCTCCCGGGAGCTTGTATATCCATTTTCGGATCTGATCAAGAGACA
GGATGAGGATCGTTTCGCATGATTGAACAAGATGGATTGCACGCAGGTTCTCCGGCCGCTTGGGTGGAGA
GGCTATTCGGCTATGACTGGGCACAACAGACAATCGGCTGCTCTGATGCCGCCGTGTTCCGGCTGTCAGC
GCAGGGGCGCCCGGTTCTTTTTGTCAAGACCGACCTGTCCGGTGCCCTGAATGAACTGCAGGACGAGGCA
GCGCGGCTATCGTGGCTGGCCACGACGGGCGTTCCTTGCGCAGCTGTGCTCGACGTTGTCACTGAAGCGG
GAAGGGACTGGCTGCTATTGGGCGAAGTGCCGGGGCAGGATCTCCTGTCATCTCACCTTGCTCCTGCCGA
GAAAGTATCCATCATGGCTGATGCAATGCGGCGGCTGCATACGCTTGATCCGGCTACCTGCCCATTCGAC
CACCAAGCGAAACATCGCATCGAGCGAGCACGTACTCGGATGGAAGCCGGTCTTGTCGATCAGGATGATC
TGGACGAAGAGCATCAGGGGCTCGCGCCAGCCGAACTGTTCGCCAGGCTCAAGGCGCGCATGCCCGACGG
CGAGGATCTCGTCGTGACCCATGGCGATGCCTGCTTGCCGAATATCATGGTGGAAAATGGCCGCTTTTCT
GGATTCATCGACTGTGGCCGGCTGGGTGTGGCGGACCGCTATCAGGACATAGCGTTGGCTACCCGTGATA
TTGCTGAAGAGCTTGGCGGCGAATGGGCTGACCGCTTCCTCGTGCTTTACGGTATCGCCGCTCCCGATTC
GCAGCGCATCGCCTTCTATCGCCTTCTTGACGAGTTCTTCTGAGCGGGACTCTGGGGTTCGCGAAATGAC
CGACCAAGCGACGCCCAACCTGCCATCACGAGATTTCGATTCCACCGCCGCCTTCTATGAAAGGTTGGGC
TTCGGAATCGTTTTCCGGGACGCCGGCTGGATGATCCTCCAGCGCGGGGATCTCATGCTGGAGTTCTTCG
CCCACCCCAACTTGTTTATTGCAGCTTATAATGGTTACAAATAAAGCAATAGCATCACAAATTTCACAAA
TAAAGCATTTTTTTCACTGCATTCTAGTTGTGGTTTGTCCAAACTCATCAATGTATCTTATCATGTCTGT
ATACCGTCGACCTCTAGCTAGAGCTTGGCGTAATCATGGTCATAGCTGTTTCCTGTGTGAAATTGTTATC
CGCTCACAATTCCACACAACATACGAGCCGGAAGCATAAAGTGTAAAGCCTGGGGTGCCTAATGAGTGAG
CTAACTCACATTAATTGCGTTGCGCTCACTGCCCGCTTTCCAGTCGGGAAACCTGTCGTGCCAGCTGCAT
TAATGAATCGGCCAACGCGCGGGGAGAGGCGGTTTGCGTATTGGGCGCTCTTCCGCTTCCTCGCTCACTG
ACTCGCTGCGCTCGGTCGTTCGGCTGCGGCGAGCGGTATCAGCTCACTCAAAGGCGGTAATACGGTTATC
CACAGAATCAGGGGATAACGCAGGAAAGAACATGTGAGCAAAAGGCCAGCAAAAGGCCAGGAACCGTAAA
AAGGCCGCGTTGCTGGCGTTTTTCCATAGGCTCCGCCCCCCTGACGAGCATCACAAAAATCGACGCTCAA
GTCAGAGGTGGCGAAACCCGACAGGACTATAAAGATACCAGGCGTTTCCCCCTGGAAGCTCCCTCGTGCG
CTCTCCTGTTCCGACCCTGCCGCTTACCGGATACCTGTCCGCCTTTCTCCCTTCGGGAAGCGTGGCGCTT
TCTCATAGCTCACGCTGTAGGTATCTCAGTTCGGTGTAGGTCGTTCGCTCCAAGCTGGGCTGTGTGCACG
AACCCCCCGTTCAGCCCGACCGCTGCGCCTTATCCGGTAACTATCGTCTTGAGTCCAACCCGGTAAGACA
CGACTTATCGCCACTGGCAGCAGCCACTGGTAACAGGATTAGCAGAGCGAGGTATGTAGGCGGTGCTACA
GAGTTCTTGAAGTGGTGGCCTAACTACGGCTACACTAGAAGAACAGTATTTGGTATCTGCGCTCTGCTGA
AGCCAGTTACCTTCGGAAAAAGAGTTGGTAGCTCTTGATCCGGCAAACAAACCACCGCTGGTAGCGGTGG
TTTTTTTGTTTGCAAGCAGCAGATTACGCGCAGAAAAAAAGGATCTCAAGAAGATCCTTTGATCTTTTCT
ACGGGGTCTGACGCTCAGTGGAACGAAAACTCACGTTAAGGGATTTTGGTCATGAGATTATCAAAAAGGA
TCTTCACCTAGATCCTTTTAAATTAAAAATGAAGTTTTAAATCAATCTAAAGTATATATGAGTAAACTTG
GTCTGACAGTTACCAATGCTTAATCAGTGAGGCACCTATCTCAGCGATCTGTCTATTTCGTTCATCCATA
GTTGCCTGACTCCCCGTCGTGTAGATAACTACGATACGGGAGGGCTTACCATCTGGCCCCAGTGCTGCAA
TGATACCGCGAGACCCACGCTCACCGGCTCCAGATTTATCAGCAATAAACCAGCCAGCCGGAAGGGCCGA
GCGCAGAAGTGGTCCTGCAACTTTATCCGCCTCCATCCAGTCTATTAATTGTTGCCGGGAAGCTAGAGTA
AGTAGTTCGCCAGTTAATAGTTTGCGCAACGTTGTTGCCATTGCTACAGGCATCGTGGTGTCACGCTCGT
CGTTTGGTATGGCTTCATTCAGCTCCGGTTCCCAACGATCAAGGCGAGTTACATGATCCCCCATGTTGTG
CAAAAAAGCGGTTAGCTCCTTCGGTCCTCCGATCGTTGTCAGAAGTAAGTTGGCCGCAGTGTTATCACTC
ATGGTTATGGCAGCACTGCATAATTCTCTTACTGTCATGCCATCCGTAAGATGCTTTTCTGTGACTGGTG
AGTACTCAACCAAGTCATTCTGAGAATAGTGTATGCGGCGACCGAGTTGCTCTTGCCCGGCGTCAATACG
GGATAATACCGCGCCACATAGCAGAACTTTAAAAGTGCTCATCATTGGAAAACGTTCTTCGGGGCGAAAA
CTCTCAAGGATCTTACCGCTGTTGAGATCCAGTTCGATGTAACCCACTCGTGCACCCAACTGATCTTCAG
CATCTTTTACTTTCACCAGCGTTTCTGGGTGAGCAAAAACAGGAAGGCAAAATGCCGCAAAAAAGGGAAT
AAGGGCGACACGGAAATGTTGAATACTCATACTCTTCCTTTTTCAATATTATTGAAGCATTTATCAGGGT
TATTGTCTCATGAGCGGATACATATTTGAATGTATTTAGAAAAATAAACAAATAGGGGTTCCGCGCACAT
TTCCCCGAAAAGTGCCACCTGACGTCGACGGATCGGGAGATCTCCCGATCCCCTATGGTGCACTCTCAGT
ACAATCTGCTCTGATGCCGCATAGTTAAGCCAGTATCTGCTCCCTGC
Features (pLannotate 1.2.2; 23 found; start..end, strand, type, name):
    144..523     +  enhancer       CMV enhancer: human cytomegalovirus immediate early enhancer
    524..727     +  promoter       CMV promoter: human cytomegalovirus (CMV) immediate early promoter
    723..756     +  LTR            5' LTR (truncated) (fragment): truncated 5' long terminal repeat (LTR) from HIV-1
    772..790     +  promoter       T7 promoter: promoter for bacteriophage T7 RNA polymerase
    836..946     +  CDS            tat (fragment): TAT_HV112 - Experimental evidence at protein level: Swiss-Prot protein existence level 1. Extracellular circulating Tat can be endocytosed by surrounding uninfected cells via the binding to several surface receptors such as CD26, CXCR4, heparan sulfate proteoglycans (HSPG) or LDLR. Neurons are rarely infected, but they internalize Tat via their LDLR. Through its interaction with nuclear HATs, Tat is potentially able to control the acetylation-dependent cellular gene expression. Modulates the expression of many cellular genes involved in cell survival, proliferation or in coding for cytokines o
   1125..3722    +  CDS            env: ENV_HV1BR - Experimental evidence at protein level: Swiss-Prot protein existence level 1. [Transmembrane protein gp41]: Acts as a class I viral fusion protein. Under the current model, the protein has at least 3 conformational states: pre-fusion native state, pre-hairpin intermediate state, and post-fusion hairpin state. During fusion of viral and target intracellular membranes, the coiled coil regions (heptad repeats) assume a trimer-of-hairpins structure, positioning the fusion peptide in close proximity to the C-terminal region of the ectodomain. The formation of this structure appears to d
   3727..3846    +  CDS            nef (fragment): NEF_HV1Z2 - Experimental evidence at protein level: Swiss-Prot protein existence level 1. Extracellular Nef protein targets CD4(+) T-lymphocytes for apoptosis by interacting with CXCR4 surface receptors. From Human immunodeficiency virus type 1 group M subtype D (isolate Z2/CDC-Z34) (HIV-1).
   3929..3970    +  CDS            V5 tag: epitope tag from simian virus 5
   4026..4250    +  polyA_signal   bGH poly(A) signal: bovine growth hormone polyadenylation signal
   4254..4275    +  promoter       SV40 promoter (fragment): SV40 enhancer and early promoter
   4296..4724    +  rep_origin     f1 ori (sequence partly withheld): f1 bacteriophage origin of replication; arrow indicates direction of (+) strand synthesis
   4738..5067    +  promoter       SV40 promoter: SV40 enhancer and early promoter
   5134..5925    +  CDS            neo: KKA2_KLEPN - Also known as kan, nptII. Experimental evidence at protein level: Swiss-Prot protein existence level 1. Resistance to kanamycin, neomycin, paromomycin, ribostamycin, butirosin and gentamicin B. From Klebsiella pneumoniae.
   5951..6109    +  CDS            ble (fragment): BLE_KLEPN - Experimental evidence at protein level: Swiss-Prot protein existence level 1. Binding protein with a strong affinity to the bleomycin family of antibiotics. Binds to CL990; an antimitotic-antibiotic compound. From Klebsiella pneumoniae.
   6104..6225    +  polyA_signal   SV40 poly(A) signal: SV40 polyadenylation signal
   6298..6314    -  protein_bind   lac operator: The lac repressor binds to the lac operator to inhibit transcription in E. coli. This inhibition can be relieved by adding lactose or isopropyl-β-D-thiogalactopyranoside (IPTG). lac repressor encoded by lacI
   6322..6352    -  promoter       lac promoter: promoter for the E. coli lac operon
   6367..6388    -  protein_bind   CAP binding site: CAP binding activates transcription in the presence of cAMP. E. coli catabolite activator protein
   6401..6493    -  CDS            lacI (fragment): lac repressor; lacI; The lac repressor binds to the lac operator to inhibit transcription in E. coli. This inhibition can be relieved by adding lactose or isopropyl-β-D-thiogalactopyranoside (IPTG).
   6676..7264    -  rep_origin     ori: high-copy-number ColE1/pMB1/pBR322/pUC origin of replication
   7435..8295    -  CDS            AmpR: β-lactamase; bla; confers resistance to ampicillin, carbenicillin, and related antibiotics
   8296..8400    -  promoter       AmpR promoter: bla
   8459..8511    -  misc_feature   bom (fragment): basis of mobility region from pBR322
