[The description below was written by a language model from this plasmid's Addgene catalogue record and pLannotate feature annotations shown in this document.]
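Description:
pHP051Env is a mammalian expression plasmid built on the pcDNA3.1 backbone that carries an HIV-1 envelope glycoprotein (Env) gene amplified from the plasma of an HIV patient. The sequenced construct is about 8.5 kb. It is propagated in E. coli through a high-copy ColE1/pUC-type origin with ampicillin resistance (β-lactamase under its own promoter). An f1 origin is also present for single-stranded DNA production. For selection in mammalian cells, an SV40 early promoter drives a neomycin phosphotransferase gene terminated by the SV40 polyadenylation signal, allowing G418 selection.

The payload sits between the human CMV immediate-early enhancer/promoter and the bovine growth hormone polyadenylation signal, with a T7 promoter just upstream of the insert. The annotated env open reading frame spans roughly 2.6 kb, consistent with a full-length gp160 precursor comprising the gp120 surface subunit and the gp41 transmembrane fusion subunit. Short flanking fragments annotated as tat upstream and nef downstream suggest that the patient-derived amplicon extends beyond env into neighbouring viral sequence rather than being a trimmed coding sequence. A V5 epitope tag from the backbone lies downstream of the nef fragment; the record does not indicate that it is fused in frame to Env, and its position well beyond the end of the env annotation makes that unlikely.

The associated publication examines how Env glycoprotein phenotype, together with immune activation, relates to CD4 T cell loss in patients. This points to use of the plasmid for transient or stable expression of a primary-isolate Env in mammalian cells for functional characterisation, though the record does not specify particular assays.
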