Addgene plasmid #133995: pHP051Env
Purpose: Env gene from HIV patient plasma in pcDNA3.1 expression vector
Depositing lab: Himanshu Garg. Depositing organization: Texas Tech University Health Sciences Center El Paso. Publication: HIV-1 Env Glycoprotein Phenotype along with Immune Activation Determines CD4 T Cell Loss in HIV Patients. Joshi A, Sedano M, Beauchamp B, Punke EB, Mulla ZD, Meza A, Alozie OK, Mukherjee D, Garg H. J Immunol. 2016 Feb 15;196(4):1768-79. doi: 10.4049/jimmunol.1501588. Epub 2016 Jan 13. PubMed 26764036.
Backbone
  Vector backbone: pcDNA3.1
  Vector type: Mammalian Expression
  Selectable markers: Neomycin (select with G418)
Growth in bacteria
  Bacterial resistance: Ampicillin, 100 μg/mL
  Growth temperature: 37°C
  Growth strain: DH5alpha
  Growth instructions: The bacterial strain XL10 Gold is preferred for downstream applications.
  Copy number: Unknown
Gene/Insert
  Gene/Insert name: Envelope Glycoprotein
  GenBank ID: KP754473.1
Terms and licenses: Academic/Nonprofit Terms; Industry Terms: Not Available to Industry
How to cite: pHP051Env was a gift from Himanshu Garg (Addgene plasmid # 133995 ; http://n2t.net/addgene:133995 ; RRID:Addgene_133995)
