>Addgene plasmid #133995 | pHP051Env | depositor partial sequence | sequence record 258091 | pHP051Env sequence 2601 bps
ATGAGAGTGAAGGGGATCAGGAAGCATTGGCAGCGCTGGTGGAAATGGGGCATGATGCTCCTTGGGATGT
TGATGATCTGTGATGCCACAGAAAAATTGTGGGTCACAGTATATTATGGGGTACCTGTGTGGAGAGAAGC
AAACGCTACTCTATTTTGTGCATCAGATGCTAAAGCATATGATACAGAGGCACACAATGTTTGGGCTACA
TATGCCTGTGTACCCACAGACCCCAACCCACAAGAAGTAGTATTGGGAAATGTGACAGAAAATTTTAATA
TGTGGAAAAATGACATGGTGGAACAGATGCATAAGGATATAATCAGTCTATGGGATGAAAGCCTAAAGCC
ATGTGTAAAATTAACCCCACTCTGTGTTACCTTAAATTGCACCGATGATTTAAATATTACTAGTACCACA
AATAATACTGCTGGCACCACTGGTAATAACACCACTAGGGGTAACGAAGGAGAGCTAAGAGGAGAAATGA
AAAACTGCTCTTTCAATGTCACCACAAACATGCAAGATAAGAAGCAGAAAGAATATGCGCTTTTTTATAA
ACTGGATGTAGAACCAATAGATAATAGTAATAGGAGTTATAGGTTGATAAGTTGTAATACCTCAGTTGTT
ACACAGGCCTGTCCAAAAGTAAACTTTGAGCCAATTCCCATACATTATTGTGCCCCGGCTGGTTTTGCGA
TTCTAAAGTGTAATAATAAAATATTTGATGGAAAGGGACCATGTACAAATGTCAGCACAGTACAATGTAC
ACATGGAATTAGGCCAGTAGTATCAACTCAGCTGCTGTTAAATGGCAGTCTAGCAGAAAAGGAGATAATG
ATTAGATCTAAAAATTTCTCGGACAATGCTGAAACCATAATAGTACAGTTGAACAAGTCTGTAGTAATTA
ATTGTATAAGACCCCACAACAATACAAGAAAAAGTATAACTTTTGGACCAGGGAGGGCATTTTATGCAGC
AGACCAAATAACAGGAGATATAAGAAAAGCACACTGTAACATTAGTGAAGCAGATTGGTATGACACTTTA
AAACAGGTAGCTGCAAAATTAGGAGAAAAATTTAATAAAACAGCAATAGTCTTTGACAATTCCTCAGGAG
GGGACCCAGAAATTGCAATGCACAGTTTTAATTGTGGAGGAGAATTTTTCTACTGTAATACTACACCACT
GTTTAATAAAATTTGGTTTAATAGGACTGACTGGTCTAATAATACTGCAGGGTCAAATACCACTAACGGC
ATAATTACACTCCAATGCAGGATAAAACAAATTATAAACATGTGGCAGGGAATAGGAAAAGCAATGTATG
CCCCTCCCATCAGAGGACAGATTAAATGTACATCAAACATTACAGGGCTGCTATTAACAAGAGATGGTGG
TAATCCTTCAAACGCAACCGATGAGATCTTCAGACCCATAGGGGGAAATATGAAGGACAATTGGAGAAGT
GAATTATATAAATATAAAGTAGTAAAACTTGAACCAATAGGACTGGCACCCACCAAGGCGCAGAGAAGAG
TGGTGCAGAGAGAAAAAAGAGCAGTGGGACTAGGAGCTGTGTTCCTTGGGTTCTTGGGAGCAGCAGGAAG
CACTATGGGCGCAGTGTCAATGACGCTGACGGTACAGGCCAGACAATTATTGTCTGGTATAGTGCAACAG
CAAAGCAATTTGCTGAGGGCTATTGAGGCGCAACAACATATGTTGCAACTCACAGTCTGGGGCATCAAGC
AGCTCCAGGCGAGAATCCTGGCTGTGGAAAGATACCTAAATGATCAACAGCTCCTGGGAATTTGGGGTTG
CTCTGGGAGACACATTTGCACCACTGCTGTGCCTTGGGATACTAGTTGGAGTAATAAATCTCTGAGTGCC
ATCTGGGAGAACATGACCTGGATGGAGTGGGAGAGAGAGATCAGAAATCACACAAAAACAATATATTCCT
TAATTGAAGAATCGCAGAGCCAGCAGGAAAAGAATGAACAGGAATTATTGGAATTGGATAAGTGGGCAAG
TTTGTGGAGTTGGTTTGATATAACAAACTGGCTGTGGTATATAAGAATATTCATAATGATAGTAGGAGGC
TTAGTAGGTTTAAGAATATTTTTCACTGTACTTTCTATAGTGAATAGAGTTAGGCAGGGATACTCACCAT
TATCGTTTCAGACCCTCCTCCCAGCAGCTCCCAGGGGACCCGACAGGCCCGAAGGAATAGAAGAAGACGG
TGGAGAAAGAAACAGAGATGGATCCGGTCCATTAGTGAATGGATTCTTAGCACTCATTTGGGTCGACCTG
CGGAGCCTGTGCCTCTTCAGCTACCACCGCTTGAGAGACTTACTCTTGATTGCTGCGAGGATTGTGGAAC
TTCTGGGACGCAGGGGGTGGGAAGCCCTCCAATATTGGTGGAACCTCCTGCAGTATTGGAGTCAGGAACT
AAAGAATAGTGCTATTAGTTTGTTTAATGCCACAGCCATAGCAGTAGCTGAAGGGACAGATAGGGGTATA
GAAATAGTGCAAAGAGCTGGTAGAGCTATTCGCAACATACCTAGAAGGATAAGACAGGGCTTAGAAAGAT
CTTTGCTATAA
